Addgene plasmid #62527: GFP-DroshaS302A
Purpose: Serine 302 of Drosha is mutated to alanine
Depositing lab: Bharat Ramratnam. Depositing organization: Rhode Island Hospital. Publication: Phosphorylation of the RNase III enzyme Drosha at Serine300 or Serine302 is required for its nuclear localization. Tang X, Zhang Y, Tucker L, Ramratnam B. Nucleic Acids Res. 2010 Oct;38(19):6610-9. doi: 10.1093/nar/gkq547. Epub 2010 Jun 16. PubMed 20554852.
Backbone
  Vector backbone: pEGFP-C1
  Backbone manufacturer: clontech
  Backbone size w/o insert (bp): 4700
  Total vector size (bp): 8822
  Vector type: Mammalian Expression
  Selectable markers: Neomycin (select with G418)
Growth in bacteria
  Bacterial resistance: Kanamycin, 50 μg/mL
  Growth temperature: 37°C
  Growth strain: DH5alpha
  Copy number: High Copy
Gene/Insert
  Gene/Insert name: human Drosha with serine 302 changed to alanine
  Species: H. sapiens (human)
  Mutation: changed serine 302 to alanine
  Entrez Gene: DROSHA (a.k.a. ETOHI2, HSA242976, RANSE3L, RN3, RNASE3L, RNASEN)
  Tag / fusion protein: GFP (N terminal on backbone)
  Cloning method: Restriction Enzyme; 5′ cloning site HindIII (unknown if destroyed); 3′ cloning site KpnI (unknown if destroyed)
  Sequencing primers: 5′ GACGAGCTGTACAAG
Terms and licenses: Academic/Nonprofit Terms; Industry Terms: Not Available to Industry
Depositor comments: Drosha contains H278R mutation. Depositor states this mutation should not affect function.
How to cite: GFP-DroshaS302A was a gift from Bharat Ramratnam (Addgene plasmid # 62527 ; http://n2t.net/addgene:62527 ; RRID:Addgene_62527)
