[The description below was written by a language model from this plasmid's Addgene catalogue record.]
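Description:
GFP-DroshaS302A is a mammalian expression plasmid built on the Clontech pEGFP-C1 backbone, carrying human DROSHA fused at its N terminus to GFP. The Drosha coding sequence was inserted by restriction cloning between the HindIII and KpnI sites of the multiple cloning site downstream of the fluorescent protein, giving a total size of about 8.8 kb from a backbone of about 4.7 kb. The plasmid is maintained at high copy in E. coli under kanamycin selection, and the same resistance cassette provides neomycin resistance in mammalian cells, allowing G418 selection of stable transfectants. The record does not list the promoter or provide a feature table. In the standard pEGFP-C1 design, expression of the fusion is driven by the CMV immediate-early promoter with an SV40 polyadenylation signal.

The defining feature of the insert is a point mutation changing serine 302 of Drosha to alanine, which removes a potential phosphorylation site. Drosha is the nuclear RNase III enzyme that carries out the first cleavage step in microRNA biogenesis, processing primary microRNA transcripts. The associated study concerns the requirement for phosphorylation at serine 300 or serine 302 for nuclear localization of the protein. The GFP tag lets the subcellular distribution of the non-phosphorylatable mutant be followed by fluorescence microscopy and compared with other Drosha variants. The depositor also notes an additional H278R substitution in the Drosha sequence, which is stated not to be expected to affect function.
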