>Addgene plasmid #62527 | GFP-DroshaS302A | depositor partial sequence | sequence record 102647 | primer used:  GACCTCTAGATTATTTTTCCTTGATTGAGGTATAG
TCTGGTTGTCACTCCAACGGTCTTTTTCTTCCTCCCAACGAGCTCTCTTCTTCTCCCTACTTGGGGAGCG
ATGATTCACAATCTCCAGGGGTGGGGCCCAAGAATCTGTATTTTTAATAATCTCCCCAGGTAATTCTGGT
GTGCATCCAGCAGGTTCAGGAACAACCGATAAACCGTAACTCCTTCCAGATCTCTTATACTCTTTTTTGT
AGGACCTTTCCAGAGCTGGTGATCTTCGGTTGTCTCGATGCCTGTGTCTCTCCCGTTCTCGCTCTCTGCT
CCGTTCGTAGCTGCGGCGGCGAGATGGTGTTCTCCCTCGGTCATAATCAGATCTGTACCGGCTGTCTTGT
CTTCTCCTGTCGGGACTGCGGCCTCGCTCCCGCCGATCCAGGGACCGATGCCTCTCACCTCGCCCATGAC
TGTGATCTCGGTGCCTGTGGTCATCATAGTGTTTCAGCCTTTCTGGGGACCTTCTCTCACTGGGAGCCTT
TGGGAGTGGGTATGGAGGGAGATGTCTGAAATGAGGACTACTGCTGTTATTAGCACTGGGCAGGAAAGAA
CTAGGGTTGTTCTGGAAACTATTAAAACTGGGAGGTGGGAAGTTGTGGTGAGAATAGCCCGGAGGGTACT
GATAATTAACCTGCTGCGGCATGACTGGAGGGGGCGGGGGATGAGGCATGGAGGGAGGGGGCATCATGAA
GGGGAAAGTGCCTTGTCCAGGAGGTGCCCCAGGGACTGGGGGGTTATTAGGACAAGGCATTGGTGGTGGC
ATGGGAGGAAAACAAGGAGGAACTGGGAAGGGGTGCCTCATCTGGTGGTTGGGGAAAGGCGGCCTGATTG
GGC
