>Addgene plasmid #62527 | GFP-DroshaS302A | addgene partial sequence | sequence record 104845 | EGFP-C 5'-CATGGTCCTGCTGGAGTTCGTG-3'
AGTCCGGACTCAGATCTCGAGCTCAAGCTTCGATGATGCAGGGAAACACATGTCACAGAATGTCGTTCCA
CCCGGGACGAGGGTGTCCCCGAGGACGAGGAGGACATGGAGCCAGACCCTCAGCACCATCCTTTAGGCCC
CAAAATCTGAGGCTGCTTCACCCTCAGCAGCCTCCTGTGCAATATCAATATGAACCTCCAAGTGCCCCTT
CCACCACTTTCTCAAACTCTCCAGCCCCCAATTTTCTCCCTCCACGACCAGACTTTGTACCCTTCCCCCC
ACCCATGCCTCCGTCAGCGCAAGGCCCTCTTCCCCCCTGCCCAATCAGGCCGCCTTTCCCCAACCACCAG
ATGAGGCACCCCTTCCCAGTTCCTCCTTGTTTTCCTCCCATGCCACCACCAATGCCTTGTCCTAATAACC
CCCCAGTCCCTGGGGCACCTCCTGGACAAGGCACTTTCCCCTTCATGATGCCCCCTCCCTCCATGCCTCA
TCCCCCGCCCCCTCCAGTCATGCCGCAGCAGGTTAATTATCAGTACCCTCCGGGCTATTCTCACCACAAC
TTCCCACCTCCCAGTTTTAATAGTTTCCAGAACAACCCTAGTTCTTTCCTGCCCAGTGCTAATAACAGCA
GTAGTCCTCATTTCAGACATCTCCCTCCATACCCACTCCCAAAGGCTCCCAGTGAGAGAAGGTCCCCAGA
AAGGCTGAAACACTATGATGACCACAGGCACCGAGATCACAGTCATG
