>Addgene plasmid #62527 | GFP-DroshaS302A | addgene partial sequence | sequence record 104936 | SV40pA-R 5'-GAAATTTGTGATGCTATTGC-3'
ACAACAACAATTGCATTCATTTTATGTTTCAGGTTCAGGGGGAGGTGTGGGAGGTTTTTTAAAGCAAGTA
AAACCTCTACAAATGTGGTATGGCTGATTATGATCAGTTATCTAGATCCGGTGGATCCCGGGCCCGCGGT
ACCTTATTTCTTGATGTCTTCAGTCTCATCTGGCTCTCTCTCTTGATGCTCTCTTTCCCACCTCATTTCT
TTTAACTCTTGTCTGTACTTCCGTTCGATGAACCGCTTCTGATGGGCCATCTGGGGAAAATTATATTTTT
CAAGCGCATCCATTGCTGCTCCCATTTCCGCTTGCTGAATACTTGGTCCTTTCCCACAGCCTATTCTTTC
TCCCTTGAAATAAACAGCCACAGTGTAGGTTCGGGCATGGGATGGGCCCACTGTCTGCAGAGTCTTGTAC
AGAGGAATGTCTGGCTCTTTTCCTTCTGTCCTAAGTGTCAAGCAACACTGCTGAAGCTGGGATTTGGGGT
CATTCCAATCCTGATTCAAAATGAACTCTTTCAATCGTGGAAAGAAGCAGACATTCATGAAAGTATGAAC
ATATTCCAAATCCTTATCAATGTACAGCGCTGCAATAAATGATTCCAAAAGGTCCGCCAAGGTCTTGGTG
CGAAGCGCCACAGGCCTCTTGGTCTTGTCGTTGGTTATGG
