>Addgene plasmid #62527 | GFP-DroshaS302A | addgene partial sequence | sequence record 107204 | Drosha1-F 5'-AGGCATCGGTCCCTGGAT-3'
AGACAGCCGGTACAGATCTGATTATGACCGAGGGAGAACACCATCTCGCCGCCGCAGCTACGAACGGAGC
AGAGAGCGAGAACGGGAGAGACACAGGCATCGAGACAACCGAAGATCACCAGCTCTGGAAAGGTCCTACA
AAAAAGAGTATAAGAGATCTGGAAGGAGTTACGGTTTATCGGTTGTTCCTGAACCTGCTGGATGCACACC
AGAATTACCTGGGGAGATTATTAAAAATACAGATTCTTGGGCCCCACCCCTGGAGATTGTGAATCATCGC
TCCCCAAGTAGGGAGAAGAAGAGAGCTCGTTGGGAGGAAGAAAAAGACCGTTGGAGTGACAACCAGAGTT
CTGGCAAAGACAAGAACTATACCTCAATCAAGGAAAAAGAGCCCGAGGAGACCATGCCTGACAAGAATGA
GGAGGAAGAAGAAGAACTTCTTAAGCCTGTGTGGATTCGATGCACTCATTCAGAAAACTACTACTCCAGT
GACCCCATGGATCAGGTGGGAGATTCTACAGTGGTTGGAACGAGTAGGCTTCGTGACTTATATGACAAAT
TTGAGGAGGAGTTGGGGAGCAGGCAAGAAAAGGCCAAAGCTGCTCGGCCTCCGTGGGAACCTCCAAAGAC
GAAGCTCGATGAAGATTTAGAGAGTTCCAGTGAATCCGAGTGTGAGTCTGATGAGGACAGCACCTGTTCT
AGCAGCTCAGACTCTGAAGTTTTTGACGTTATTGCAGAA
